Addgene plasmid #124026: ARB343
Purpose: Encodes TU with connectors LS R1 and an A4 insulator, and pEF1a expressing nuclear mRuby2
Depositing lab: Hana El-Samad. Publication: A Toolkit for Rapid Modular Construction of Biological Circuits in Mammalian Cells. Fonseca JP, Bonny AR, Kumar GR, Ng AH, Town J, Wu QC, Aslankoohi E, Chen SY, Dods G, Harrigan P, Osimiri LC, Kistler AL, El-Samad H. ACS Synth Biol. 2019 Nov 15;8(11):2593-2606. doi: 10.1021/acssynbio.9b00322. Epub 2019 Nov 5. PubMed 31686495.
Backbone
  Vector backbone: MTK678_001
  Vector type: Mammalian Expression
Growth in bacteria
  Bacterial resistance: Ampicillin, 100 μg/mL
  Growth temperature: 37°C
  Growth strain: DH5alpha
  Copy number: Unknown
Gene/Insert
  Gene/Insert name: LS-A4_EF1a-NLS::mRuby2-bgPA_R1
  Species: Synthetic
  Cloning method: Restriction Enzyme; 5′ cloning site unknown (unknown if destroyed); 3′ cloning site unknown (unknown if destroyed)
Terms and licenses: Academic/Nonprofit Terms; Industry Terms: Not Available to Industry
Depositor comments: Plasmid used to generate Fig .4a,b Please visit https://www.biorxiv.org/content/10.1101/506188v2 for BioRxiv preprint
How to cite: ARB343 was a gift from Hana El-Samad (Addgene plasmid # 124026 ; http://n2t.net/addgene:124026 ; RRID:Addgene_124026)
