[The description below was written by a language model from this plasmid's Addgene catalogue record and pLannotate feature annotations shown in this document.]
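Description:
ARB343 is a mammalian expression plasmid of about 4.6 kb, built on the MTK678_001 backbone as part of a modular cloning toolkit for assembling genetic circuits in mammalian cells. It carries a single synthetic transcriptional unit (TU) flanked by the assembly connectors LS and R1. In hierarchical toolkits of this kind, such connectors define the position of a TU when several units are joined into a larger multi-gene construct. In bacteria the plasmid is maintained through a high-copy ColE1/pUC-type origin of replication and selected with ampicillin through a β-lactamase gene driven by its own promoter. No mammalian selection marker or viral element appears in the annotated features.

The payload is named LS-A4_EF1a-NLS::mRuby2-bgPA_R1. The strong constitutive human EF-1α promoter drives the red fluorescent protein mRuby2, which is fused to a nuclear localisation signal so that fluorescence concentrates in the nucleus. Transcription is terminated by a poly(A) signal that the feature table identifies as the bovine growth hormone polyadenylation signal. The catalogue entry also lists an A4 insulator upstream of the promoter. The automated annotation does not mark the insulator, the connectors or the NLS, although unannotated stretches lie between the origin and the promoter and between the promoter and the mRuby2 coding sequence. Insulators are generally included to buffer a TU from neighbouring regulatory elements.

The construct serves as a constitutive nuclear red reporter TU, and the depositor notes that it was used to generate data for a figure in the publication describing the toolkit. The specific cloning sites are not recorded.
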