Features (pLannotate 1.2.2; 6 found; start..end, strand, type, name):
    103..963     -  CDS            AmpR: β-lactamase; bla; confers resistance to ampicillin, carbenicillin, and related antibiotics
    964..1068    -  promoter       AmpR promoter: bla
   1171..1759    +  rep_origin     ori: high-copy-number ColE1/pMB1/pBR322/pUC origin of replication
   2227..3400    +  promoter       EF-1α promoter: strong constitutive promoter for human elongation factor EF-1α
   3450..4157    +  CDS            mRuby2: mRuby2 is a basic (constitutively fluorescent) red fluorescent protein published in 2012, derived from Entacmaea quadricolor. It has moderate acid sensitivity.
   4184..4408    +  polyA_signal   bGH poly(A) signal: bovine growth hormone polyadenylation signal
>Addgene plasmid #124026 | ARB343 | addgene full sequence | sequence record 252475 | Addgene NGS Result
GCGGCCGCGATTATCAAAAAGGATCTTCACCTAGATCCTTTTAAATTAAAAATGAAGTTTTAAATCAATC
TAAAGTATATATGAGTAAACTTGGTCTGACAGTTACCAATGCTTAATCAGTGAGGCACCTATCTCAGCGA
TCTGTCTATTTCGTTCATCCATAGTTGCCTGACTCCCCGTCGTGTAGATAACTACGATACGGGAGGGCTT
ACCATCTGGCCCCAGTGCTGCAATGATACCGCGGGACCCACGCTCACCGGCTCCAGATTTATCAGCAATA
AACCAGCCAGCCGGAAGGGCCGAGCGCAGAAGTGGTCCTGCAACTTTATCCGCCTCCATCCAGTCTATTA
ATTGTTGCCGGGAAGCTAGAGTAAGTAGTTCGCCAGTTAATAGTTTGCGCAACGTTGTTGCCATTGCTAC
AGGCATCGTGGTGTCACGCTCGTCGTTTGGTATGGCTTCATTCAGCTCCGGTTCCCAACGATCAAGGCGA
GTTACATGATCCCCCATGTTGTGCAAAAAAGCGGTTAGCTCCTTCGGTCCTCCGATCGTTGTCAGAAGTA
AGTTGGCCGCAGTGTTATCACTCATGGTTATGGCAGCACTGCATAATTCTCTTACTGTCATGCCATCCGT
AAGATGCTTTTCTGTGACTGGTGAGTACTCAACCAAGTCATTCTGAGAATAGTGTATGCGGCGACCGAGT
TGCTCTTGCCCGGCGTCAATACGGGATAATACCGCGCCACATAGCAGAACTTTAAAAGTGCTCATCATTG
GAAAACGTTCTTCGGGGCGAAAACTCTCAAGGATCTTACCGCTGTTGAGATCCAGTTCGATGTAACCCAC
TCGTGCACCCAACTGATCTTCAGCATCTTTTACTTTCACCAGCGTTTCTGGGTGAGCAAAAACAGGAAGG
CAAAATGCCGCAAAAAAGGGAATAAGGGCGACACGGAAATGTTGAATACTCATACTCTTCCTTTTTCAAT
ATTATTGAAGCATTTATCAGGGTTATTGTCTCATGAGCGGATACATATTTGAATGTATTTAGAAAAATAA
ACAAATAGGGGTTCCGCGCACATTTCCCCGAAAAGTGCCACCTGTCATGACCAAAATCCCTTAACGTGAG
TTTTCGTTCCACTGAGCGTCAGACCCCGTAGAAAAGATCAAAGGATCTTCTTGAGATCCTTTTTTTCTGC
GCGTAATCTGCTGCTTGCAAACAAAAAAACCACCGCTACCAGCGGTGGTTTGTTTGCCGGATCAAGAGCT
ACCAACTCTTTTTCCGAAGGTAACTGGCTTCAGCAGAGCGCAGATACCAAATACTGTTCTTCTAGTGTAG
CCGTAGTTAGGCCACCACTTCAAGAACTCTGTAGCACCGCCTACATACCTCGCTCTGCTAATCCTGTTAC
CAGTGGCTGCTGCCAGTGGCGATAAGTCGTGTCTTACCGGGTTGGACTCAAGACGATAGTTACCGGATAA
GGCGCAGCGGTCGGGCTGAACGGGGGGTTCGTGCACACAGCCCAGCTTGGAGCGAACGACCTACACCGAA
CTGAGATACCTACAGCGTGAGCTATGAGAAAGCGCCACGCTTCCCGAAGGGAGAAAGGCGGACAGGTATC
CGGTAAGCGGCAGGGTCGGAACAGGAGAGCGCACGAGGGAGCTTCCAGGGGGAAACGCCTGGTATCTTTA
TAGTCCTGTCGGGTTTCGCCACCTCTGACTTGAGCGTCGATTTTTGTGATGCTCGTCAGGGGGGCGGAGC
CTATGGAAAAACGCCAGCAACGCGGCCTTTTTACGGTTCCTGGCCTTTTGCTGGCCTTTTGCTCACATGT
TCTTTCCTGCGTTATCCCCTGATTCTGTGGATAACCGTGCGGCCGCCCCTGAATTCGCATCTAGATGGTA
GAGCCACAAACAGCCGGTACAAGCAACGATCTCCAGGACCATCTGAATCATGCGCGGATGACACGAACTC
ACGACGGCGATCACAGACATTAACCCACAGTACAGACACTGCGACAACGTGGCAATTCGTCGCAATACCG
TCTCACTGAACTGGCCGATAATTGCAGACGAGGAGCATCGCCCTTCCCCGGCCCTCAGGTAAGAGGACCA
AATACCGTAGCCGTTTCCAATTTCAGTCCTTTAGCGCCACCTGGTGCTAACTACTCTATCACGCTTTTAT
CCAATAACTACCTTTGTAAATTTCCTTTCAAAAGTTCTGGCCGGGCGCGGTGGCAACGGTGCCCGTCAGT
GGGCAGAGCGCACATCGCCCACAGTCCCCGAGAAGTTGGGGGGAGGGGTCGGCAATTGAACCGGTGCCTA
GAGAAGGTGGCGCGGGGTAAACTGGGAAAGTGATGTCGTGTACTGGCTCCGCCTTTTTCCCGAGGGTGGG
GGAGAACCGTATATAAGTGCAGTAGTCGCCGTGAACGTTCTTTTTCGCAACGGGTTTGCCGCCAGAACAC
AGGTAAGTGCCGTGTGTGGTTCCCGCGGGCCTGGCCTCTTTACGGGTTATGGCCCTTGCGTGCCTTGAAT
TACTTCCACCTGGCTGCAGTACGTGATTCTTGATCCCGAGCTTCGGGTTGGAAGTGGGTGGGAGAGTTCG
AGGCCTTGCGCTTAAGGAGCCCCTTCGCCTCGTGCTTGAGTTGAGGCCTGGCCTGGGCGCTGGGGCCGCC
GCGTGCGAATCTGGTGGCACCTTCGCGCCTGTCTCGCTGCTTTCGATAAGTCTCTAGCCATTTAAAATTT
TTGATGACCTGCTGCGACGCTTTTTTTCTGGCAAGATAGTCTTGTAAATGCGGGCCAAGATCTGCACACT
GGTATTTCGGTTTTTGGGGCCGCGGGCGGCGACGGGGCCCGTGCGTCCCAGCGCACATGTTCGGCGAGGC
GGGGCCTGCGAGCGCGGCCACCGAGAATCGGACGGGGGTAGTCTCAAGCTGGCCGGCCTGCTCTGGTGCC
TGGCCTCGCGCCGCCGTGTATCGCCCCGCCCTGGGCGGCAAGGCTGGCCCGGTCGGCACCAGTTGCGTGA
GCGGAAAGATGGCCGCTTCCCGGCCCTGCTGCAGGGAGCTCAAAATGGAGGACGCGGCGCTCGGGAGAGC
GGGCGGGTGAGTCACCCACACAAAGGAAAAGGGCCTTTCCGTCCTCAGCCGTCGCTTCATGTGACTCCAC
GGAGTACCGGGCGCCGTCCAGGCACCTCGATTAGTTCTCGCGCTTTTGGAGTACGTCGTCTTTAGGTTGG
GGGGAGGGGTTTTATGCGATGGAGTTTCCCCACACTGAGTGGGTGGAGACTGAAGTTAGGCCAGCTTGGC
ACTTGATGTAATTCTCCTTGGAATTTGCCCTTTTTGAGTTTGGATCTTGGTTCATTCTCAAGCCTCAGAC
AGTGGTTCAAAGTTTTTTTCTTCCATTTCAGGTGTCGTGAGCTAGCCACTATGCCCAAGAAGAAGAGGAA
GGTGGAGGACGCCGGTTCTGTGTCCAAAGGAGAGGAGTTAATCAAGGAAAACATGAGAATGAAAGTTGTC
ATGGAGGGCTCCGTTAATGGTCACCAATTCAAGTGTACAGGGGAAGGTGAAGGTAATCCTTACATGGGTA
CACAAACTATGAGAATTAAAGTAATTGAAGGCGGACCACTACCATTTGCATTTGACATTCTGGCAACGTC
ATTCATGTACGGATCACGAACTTTCATCAAGTACCCTAAAGGTATACCAGACTTTTTCAAGCAATCTTTT
CCAGAGGGTTTTACATGGGAAAGGGTTACAAGATACGAAGATGGGGGTGTCGTCACAGTTATGCAAGATA
CTTCATTAGAAGATGGCTGCCTTGTCTATCATGTGCAAGTAAGAGGGGTGAATTTTCCTTCTAACGGACC
TGTGATGCAGAAAAAGACCAAAGGTTGGGAACCAAATACTGAAATGATGTACCCAGCTGATGGAGGTTTG
AGAGGCTACACACACATGGCGCTTAAAGTTGATGGTGGAGGTCATTTGTCTTGTAGTTTTGTTACCACTT
ATCGTTCTAAAAAGACTGTTGGCAATATCAAAATGCCAGGAATACATGCTGTAGACCACAGACTAGAAAG
ACTCGAAGAGAGCGATAACGAAATGTTCGTTGTACAGAGAGAGCATGCCGTAGCCAAATTTGCTGGCTTA
GGCGGTGGTATGGATGAATTGTATAAGGGATCCTAACTCGAGCGACGCCTCGACTGTGCCTTCTAGTTGC
CAGCCATCTGTTGTTTGCCCCTCCCCCGTGCCTTCCTTGACCCTGGAAGGTGCCACTCCCACTGTCCTTT
CCTAATAAAATGAGGAAATTGCATCGCATTGTCTGAGTAGGTGTCATTCTATTCTGGGGGGTGGGGTGGG
GCAGGACAGCAAGGGGGAGGATTGGGAAGACAATAGCAGGCATGCTGGGGATGCGGTGGGCTCTATGGGC
TGCCAATGAGACGACGGGGTCATCACGGCTCATCATGCGCCAAACAAATGTGTGCAATACACGCTCGGAT
GACTGCATGATGACCGCACTGACTGGGGACAGCAGATCCACCTAAGCCTGTGAGAGAAGCAGACACCCGA
CAGATCAAGGCAGTTAACTAGTGCACTGCAGTACA
